>Addgene plasmid #176801 | pEE044 | addgene full sequence | sequence record 349075 | Addgene NGS Result
GGCAACAGCTGATTGCCCTTCACCGCCTGGCCCTGAGAGAGTTGCAGCAAGCGGTCCACGCTGGTTTGCC
CCAGCAGGCGAAAATCCTGTTTGATGGTGGTTAACGGCGGGATATAACATGAGCTGTCTTCGGTATCGTC
GTATCCCACTACCGAGATATCCGCACCAACGCGCAGCCCGGACTCGGTAATGGCGCGCATTGCGCCCAGC
GCCATCTGATCGTTGGCAACCAGCATCGCAGTGGGAACGATGCCCTCATTCAGCATTTGCATGGTTTGTT
GAAAACCGGACATGGCACTCCAGTCGCCTTCCCGTTCCGCTATCGGCTGAATTTGATTGCGAGTGAGATA
TTTATGCCAGCCAGCCAGACGCAGACGCGCCGAGACAGAACTTAATGGGCCCGCTAACAGCGCGATTTGC
TGGTGACCCAATGCGACCAGATGCTCCACGCCCAGTCGCGTACCGTCTTCATGGGAGAAAATAATACTGT
TGATGGGTGTCTGGTCAGAGACATCAAGAAATAACGCCGGAACATTAGTGCAGGCAGCTTCCACAGCAAT
GGCATCCTGGTCATCCAGCGGATAGTTAATGATCAGCCCACTGACGCGTTGCGCGAGAAGATTGTGCACC
GCCGCTTTACAGGCTTCGACGCCGCTTCGTTCTACCATCGACACCACCACGCTGGCACCCAGTTGATCGG
CGCGAGATTTAATCGCCGCGACAATTTGCGACGGCGCGTGCAGGGCCAGACTGGAGGTGGCAACGCCAAT
CAGCAACGACTGTTTGCCCGCCAGTTGTTGTGCCACGCGGTTGGGAATGTAATTCAGCTCCGCCATCGCC
GCTTCCACTTTTTCCCGCGTTTTCGCAGAAACGTGGCTGGCCTGGTTCACCACGCGGGAAACGGTCTGAT
AAGAGACACCGGCATACTCTGCGACATCGTATAACGTTACTGGTTTCACATTCACCACCCTGAATTGACT
CTCTTCCGGGCGCTATCATGCCATACCGCGAAAGGTTTTGCGCCATTCGATGGTGTCCGGGATCTCGACG
CTCTCCCTTATGCGACTCCTGCATTAGGAAGCAGCCCAGTAGTAGGTTGAGGCCGTTGAGCACCGCCGCC
GCAAGGAATGGTGCATGCAAGGAGATGGCGCCCAACAGTCCCCCGGCCACGGGGCCTGCCACCATACCCA
CGCCGAAACAAGCGCTCATGAGCCCGAAGTGGCGAGCCCGATCTTCCCCATCGGTGATGTCGGCGATATA
GGCGCCAGCAACCGCACCTGTGGCGCCGGTGATGCCGGCCACGATGCGTCCGGCGTAGAGGATCGAGATC
TCGATCCCGCGAAATTAATACGACTCACTATAGGGGAATTGTGAGCGGATAACAATTCCCCTCTAGAAAT
AATTTTGTTTAACTTTAAGAAGGAGATATACATATGAACAAGGAAAAGTCCTCTTTCGATCAGACTGCTA
AAATCACCACCCGCTCTAAATCCATCTTCAAAACTATCTTCACTTACTTGCTGGTACTGGCGTTCATCAC
TACGATTTTCCCGATGAACGCATTTGCCAACTCTCCAGCTATCATCCGTAACGAAGAAGCGCCGGGCAAA
TATGCGGGGAACGGGCCGTTCAGCTATAATTCCTACCGTCTGCCACTCCTCTCTGTTTATGGTACCGGCG
GCGCGACCGTTTACTACCCTACTAGCGGTACTGCGCCTTACAGCGGTCTGGTGTACTGTCCGCCATATAC
GGCCAAACAATCGGCACTGGCAGCTTGGGGCCCGTTCTTCGCCTCCCACGGTATCATCCTGGTGACTTTC
GACACGCTGACCCCGCTTGACCCGGTCTCCCTGCGTGCGCTGCAGCAGCGTACCGTTCTTAACGCACTGA
AAACTGAAAACTCCCGTCTGAATAGTCCGCTGTACCAGAAGGTCGCAACCGACCGTATCGGCGCTATGGG
CTGGTCCATGGGCGGCGGCGCAACTTGGATCAACTCTGCGGAGTATTCGGGCTTGAAAACCGCGATGACG
ATCGCTGGTCACAACCTGAGCTCCACCAACCTGAACTCTAAGGGCTATAACACCAAGTGCCCGACCCTGA
TTATGAACGGTGCGATGGACACGACCGGCCTGGGTGGCCTGGGTCAGTCTAACGGCGTCTACAAAAACAT
TCCAGCAAATGTGCCTAAGGTGTTATACGAGGTTGCCAGCGCAGGTCATCTGAACTGGACTTCCCCGATC
TCGGCCTCTAATGATGTGGCTGCCATCGCGCTGGCGTTCCAAAAGACGTACCTGGACGGCGACTCACGTT
GGTTGGCATTCATTACTCGTCCGAACAGCAACGTGTCTATCTGGGAAACCAGCAACCTGATGAACCCGCT
CGAGCACCACCACCACCACCACTGAGATCCGGCTGCTAACAAAGCCCGAAAGGAAGCTGAGTTGGCTGCT
GCCACCGCTGAGCAATAACTAGCATAACCCCTTGGGGCCTCTAAACGGGTCTTGAGGGGTTTTTTGCTGA
AAGGAGGAACTATATCCGGATTGGCGAATGGG
[124 nt withheld, positions 2553-2676]
C
[91 nt withheld, positions 2678-2768]
A
[49 nt withheld, positions 2770-2818]
CCTTTGACGTTGGAGTCCACGTTCTTT
[37 nt withheld, positions 2846-2882]
ACCCTATCTCGGTCTATTCTTTTGATTTATAAGGGATTTTGCCGATTTCGGCCTATTGGTTAAAAAATGA
GCTGATTTAACAAAAATTTAACGCGAATTTTAACAAAATATTAACGCTTACAATTTAGGTGGCACTTTTC
GGGGAAATGTGCGCGGAACCCCTATTTGTTTATTTTTCTAAATACATTCAAATATGTATCCGCTCATGAG
ACAATAACCCTGATAAATGCTTCAATAATATTGAAAAAGGAAGAGTATGAGTATTCAACATTTCCGTGTC
GCCCTTATTCCCTTTTTTGCGGCATTTTGCCTTCCTGTTTTTGCTCACCCAGAAACGCTGGTGAAAGTAA
AAGATGCTGAAGATCAGTTGGGTGCACGAGTGGGTTACATCGAACTGGATCTCAACAGCGGTAAGATCCT
TGAGAGTTTTCGCCCCGAAGAACGTTTTCCAATGATGAGCACTTTTAAAGTTCTGCTATGTGGCGCGGTA
TTATCCCGTATTGACGCCGGGCAAGAGCAACTCGGTCGCCGCATACACTATTCTCAGAATGACTTGGTTG
AGTACTCACCAGTCACAGAAAAGCATCTTACGGATGGCATGACAGTAAGAGAATTATGCAGTGCTGCCAT
AACCATGAGTGATAACACTGCGGCCAACTTACTTCTGACAACGATCGGAGGACCGAAGGAGCTAACCGCT
TTTTTGCACAACATGGGGGATCATGTAACTCGCCTTGATCGTTGGGAACCGGAGCTGAATGAAGCCATAC
CAAACGACGAGCGTGACACCACGATGCCTGCAGCAATGGCAACAACGTTGCGCAAACTATTAACTGGCGA
ACTACTTACTCTAGCTTCCCGGCAACAATTAATAGACTGGATGGAGGCGGATAAAGTTGCAGGACCACTT
CTGCGCTCGGCCCTTCCGGCTGGCTGGTTTATTGCTGATAAATCTGGAGCCGGTGAGCGTGGGTCTCGCG
GTATCATTGCAGCACTGGGGCCAGATGGTAAGCCCTCCCGTATCGTAGTTATCTACACGACGGGGAGTCA
GGCAACTATGGATGAACGAAATAGACAGATCGCTGAGATAGGTGCCTCACTGATTAAGCATTGGTAACTG
TCAGACCAAGTTTACTCATATATACTTTAGATTGATTTAAAACTTCATTTTTAATTTAAAAGGATCTAGG
TGAAGATCCTTTTTGATAATCTCATGACCAAAATCCCTTAACGTGAGTTTTCGTTCCACTGAGCGTCAGA
CCCCGTAGAAAAGATCAAAGGATCTTCTTGAGATCCTTTTTTTCTGCGCGTAATCTGCTGCTTGCAAACA
AAAAAACCACCGCTACCAGCGGTGGTTTGTTTGCCGGATCAAGAGCTACCAACTCTTTTTCCGAAGGTAA
CTGGCTTCAGCAGAGCGCAGATACCAAATACTGTCCTTCTAGTGTAGCCGTAGTTAGGCCACCACTTCAA
GAACTCTGTAGCACCGCCTACATACCTCGCTCTGCTAATCCTGTTACCAGTGGCTGCTGCCAGTGGCGAT
AAGTCGTGTCTTACCGGGTTGGACTCAAGACGATAGTTACCGGATAAGGCGCAGCGGTCGGGCTGAACGG
GGGGTTCGTGCACACAGCCCAGCTTGGAGCGAACGACCTACACCGAACTGAGATACCTACAGCGTGAGCT
ATGAGAAAGCGCCACGCTTCCCGAAGGGAGAAAGGCGGACAGGTATCCGGTAAGCGGCAGGGTCGGAACA
GGAGAGCGCACGAGGGAGCTTCCAGGGGGAAACGCCTGGTATCTTTATAGTCCTGTCGGGTTTCGCCACC
TCTGACTTGAGCGTCGATTTTTGTGATGCTCGTCAGGGGGGCGGAGCCTATGGAAAAACGCCAGCAACGC
GGCCTTTTTACGGTTCCTGGCCTTTTGCTGGCCTTTTGCTCACATGTTCTTTCCTGCGTTATCCCCTGAT
TCTGTGGATAACCGTATTACCGCCTTTGAGTGAGCTGATACCGCTCGCCGCAGCCGAACGACCGAGCGCA
GCGAGTCAGTGAGCGAGGAAGCGGAAGAGCGCCTGATGCGGTATTTTCTCCTTACGCATCTGTGCGGTAT
TTCACACCGCAATGGTGCACTCTCAGTACAATCTGCTCTGATGCCGCATAGTTAAGCCAGTATACACTCC
GCTATCGCTACGTGACTGGGTCATGGCTGCGCCCCGACACCCGCCAACACCCGCTGACGCGCCCTGACGG
GCTTGTCTGCTCCCGGCATCCGCTTACAGACAAGCTGTGACCGTCTCCGGGAGCTGCATGTGTCAGAGGT
TTTCACCGTCATCACCGAAACGCGCGAGGCAGCTGCGGTAAAGCTCATCAGCGTGGTCGTGAAGCGATTC
ACAGATGTCTGCCTGTTCATCCGCGTCCAGCTCGTTGAGTTTCTCCAGAAGCGTTAATGTCTGGCTTCTG
ATAAAGCGGGCCATGTTAAGGGCGGTTTTTTCCTGTTTGGTCACTGATGCCTCCGTGTAAGGGGGATTTC
TGTTCATGGGGGTAATGATACCGATGAAACGAGAGAGGATGCTCACGATACGGGTTACTGATGATGAACA
TGCCCGGTTACTGGAACGTTGTGAGGGTAAACAACTGGCGGTATGGATGCGGCGGGACCAGAGAAAAATC
ACTCAGGGTCAATGCCAGCGCTTCGTTAATACAGATGTAGGTGTTCCACAGGGTAGCCAGCAGCATCCTG
CGATGCAGATCCGGAACATAATGGTGCAGGGCGCTGACTTCCGCGTTTCCAGACTTTACGAAACACGGAA
ACCGAAGACCATTCATGTTGTTGCTCAGGTCGCAGACGTTTTGCAGCAGCAGTCGCTTCACGTTCGCTCG
CGTATCGGTGATTCATTCTGCTAACCAGTAAGGCAACCCCGCCAGCCTAGCCGGGTCCTCAACGACAGGA
GCACGATCATGCGCACCCGTGGGGCCGCCATGCCGGCGATAATGGCCTGCTTCTCGCCGAAACGTTTGGT
GGCGGGACCAGTGACGAAGGCTTGAGCGAGGGCGTGCAAGATTCCGAATACCGCAAGCGACAGGCCGATC
ATCGTCGCGCTCCAGCGAAAGCGGTCCTCGCCGAAAATGACCCAGAGCGCTGCCGGCACCTGTCCTACGA
GTTGCATGATAAAGAAGACAGTCATAAGTGCGGCGACGATAGTCATGCCCCGCGCCCACCGGAAGGAGCT
GACTGGGTTGAAGGCTCTCAAGGGCATCGGTCGAGATCCCGGTGCCTAATGAGTGAGCTAACTTACATTA
ATTGCGTTGCGCTCACTGCCCGCTTTCCAGTCGGGAAACCTGTCGTGCCAGCTGCATTAATGAATCGGCC
AACGCGCGGGGAGAGGCGGTTTGCGTATTGGGCGCCAGGGTGGTTTTTCTTTTCACCAGTGAGACG
Features (pLannotate 1.2.2; 18 found; start..end, strand, type, name):
    960..1037    -  promoter       lacI promoter: lacI
   1045..1324    -  CDS            TcR (fragment): tetracycline efflux protein; tet; confers resistance to tetracycline
   1346..1364    +  promoter       T7 promoter: promoter for bacteriophage T7 RNA polymerase
   1365..1389    +  protein_bind   lac operator: The lac repressor binds to the lac operator to inhibit transcription in E. coli. This inhibition can be relieved by adding lactose or isopropyl-β-D-thiogalactopyranoside (IPTG). lac repressor encoded by lacI
   1404..1426    +  RBS            RBS: efficient ribosome binding site from bacteriophage T7 gene 10 (Olins and Rangwala, 1989)
   2385..2402    +  CDS            9xHis (fragment): 9xHis affinity tag
   2412..2461    +  CDS            SET1 (fragment): solubility-enhancement tag derived from T7 phage gene 10B
   2469..2516    +  terminator     T7 terminator: transcription terminator for bacteriophage T7 RNA polymerase
   2553..2981    +  rep_origin     f1 ori (sequence partly withheld): f1 bacteriophage origin of replication; arrow indicates direction of (+) strand synthesis
   3034..3138    +  promoter       AmpR promoter: bla
   3139..3999    +  CDS            AmpR: β-lactamase; bla; confers resistance to ampicillin, carbenicillin, and related antibiotics
   4170..4758    +  rep_origin     ori: high-copy-number ColE1/pMB1/pBR322/pUC origin of replication
   4944..5083    -  misc_feature   bom: basis of mobility region from pBR322
   5185..5376    -  CDS            rop: Rop protein, which maintains plasmids at low copy number; rop
   5393..5773    +  CDS            YPB1_ECOLX: Protein predicted: Swiss-Prot protein existence level 4. From Escherichia coli.
   5845..6136    -  CDS            TcR (fragment): tetracycline efflux protein; tet; confers resistance to tetracycline
   6151..6172    -  protein_bind   CAP binding site: CAP binding activates transcription in the presence of cAMP. E. coli catabolite activator protein
   6185..959     -  CDS            lacI (across the origin): lac repressor; lacI; The lac repressor binds to the lac operator to inhibit transcription in E. coli. This inhibition can be relieved by adding lactose or isopropyl-β-D-thiogalactopyranoside (IPTG).
