[The description below was written by a language model from this plasmid's Addgene catalogue record and pLannotate feature annotations shown in this document.]
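Description:
pEE044 is a bacterial expression plasmid built on the pET21b(+) backbone, carrying a codon-optimized gene for a putative thermophilic poly(ethylene terephthalate) (PET) hydrolase from Robinsoniella sp., designated candidate "413" in the source study. The roughly 940 bp insert was cloned between the NdeI and XhoI sites, giving a sequenced plasmid of about 6.3 kb. The plasmid is maintained in E. coli through a ColE1/pBR322-type origin and is selected with ampicillin via the β-lactamase gene. The backbone also carries the rop gene and bom region from pBR322, an f1 origin for single-stranded DNA production, and short remnants of the tetracycline resistance gene that are non-functional backbone fragments. The catalogue lists the plasmid as high copy, although rop normally moderates copy number.

Expression follows the standard pET arrangement. A T7 promoter with an adjacent lac operator sits upstream of the strong T7 gene 10 ribosome binding site, and a T7 terminator follows the coding region. The plasmid-borne lacI gene supplies repressor, so transcription stays low until IPTG induction in a host that provides T7 RNA polymerase. The open reading frame itself is not annotated in the feature table, but it occupies the gap between the ribosome binding site and the histidine tag. That tag is the backbone's C-terminal 6xHis, which the annotation software labelled as a partial 9xHis match, and it allows purification by metal affinity chromatography. A short "SET1" hit just before the terminator is most likely an incidental match to T7-derived backbone sequence rather than a functional fusion. The construct is intended for recombinant production of this enzyme, in the context of a survey of natural sequence diversity for thermotolerant PET hydrolase scaffolds.
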