Addgene plasmid #176801: pEE044
Purpose: Encodes codon optimized putative thermophilic PET hydrolase enzyme for bacterial expression
Depositing lab: Gregg Beckham. Depositing organization: National Laboratory of the Rockies (NLR). Publication: Sourcing thermotolerant poly(ethylene terephthalate) hydrolase scaffolds from natural diversity. Erickson E, Gado JE, Avilan L, Bratti F, Brizendine RK, Cox PA, Gill R, Graham R, Kim DJ, Konig G, Michener WE, Poudel S, Ramirez KJ, Shakespeare TJ, Zahn M, Boyd ES, Payne CM, DuBois JL, Pickford AR, Beckham GT, McGeehan JE. Nat Commun. 2022 Dec 21;13(1):7850. doi: 10.1038/s41467-022-35237-x. PubMed 36543766.
Backbone
  Vector backbone: pET21b(+)
  Backbone manufacturer: EMD Biosciences
  Backbone size w/o insert (bp): 5366
  Vector type: Bacterial Expression
Growth in bacteria
  Bacterial resistance: Ampicillin, 100 μg/mL
  Growth temperature: 37°C
  Growth strain: DH5alpha
  Copy number: High Copy
Gene/Insert
  Gene/Insert name: 413 (alt name: Robinsoniella sp. WP_115481747.1)
  Species: Robinsoniella sp.
  Insert size (bp): 942
  Promoter: T7
  Tag / fusion protein: 6xHis (C terminal on backbone)
  Cloning method: Restriction Enzyme; 5′ cloning site NdeI (unknown if destroyed); 3′ cloning site XhoI (unknown if destroyed)
  Sequencing primers: 5′ T7 For; 3′ T7 Rev
Terms and licenses: Academic/Nonprofit Terms; Industry Terms: Not Available to Industry
Depositor comments: Accession Number WP_115481747.1
How to cite: pEE044 was a gift from Gregg Beckham (Addgene plasmid # 176801 ; http://n2t.net/addgene:176801 ; RRID:Addgene_176801)
