>Addgene plasmid #176801 | pEE044 | depositor partial sequence | sequence record 342657 | Insert (including NdeI and XhoI sites)
CATATGAACAAGGAAAAGTCCTCTTTCGATCAGACTGCTAAAATCACCACCCGCTCTAAATCCATCTTCA
AAACTATCTTCACTTACTTGCTGGTACTGGCGTTCATCACTACGATTTTCCCGATGAACGCATTTGCCAA
CTCTCCAGCTATCATCCGTAACGAAGAAGCGCCGGGCAAATATGCGGGGAACGGGCCGTTCAGCTATAAT
TCCTACCGTCTGCCACTCCTCTCTGTTTATGGTACCGGCGGCGCGACCGTTTACTACCCTACTAGCGGTA
CTGCGCCTTACAGCGGTCTGGTGTACTGTCCGCCATATACGGCCAAACAATCGGCACTGGCAGCTTGGGG
CCCGTTCTTCGCCTCCCACGGTATCATCCTGGTGACTTTCGACACGCTGACCCCGCTTGACCCGGTCTCC
CTGCGTGCGCTGCAGCAGCGTACCGTTCTTAACGCACTGAAAACTGAAAACTCCCGTCTGAATAGTCCGC
TGTACCAGAAGGTCGCAACCGACCGTATCGGCGCTATGGGCTGGTCCATGGGCGGCGGCGCAACTTGGAT
CAACTCTGCGGAGTATTCGGGCTTGAAAACCGCGATGACGATCGCTGGTCACAACCTGAGCTCCACCAAC
CTGAACTCTAAGGGCTATAACACCAAGTGCCCGACCCTGATTATGAACGGTGCGATGGACACGACCGGCC
TGGGTGGCCTGGGTCAGTCTAACGGCGTCTACAAAAACATTCCAGCAAATGTGCCTAAGGTGTTATACGA
GGTTGCCAGCGCAGGTCATCTGAACTGGACTTCCCCGATCTCGGCCTCTAATGATGTGGCTGCCATCGCG
CTGGCGTTCCAAAAGACGTACCTGGACGGCGACTCACGTTGGTTGGCATTCATTACTCGTCCGAACAGCA
ACGTGTCTATCTGGGAAACCAGCAACCTGATGAACCCGCTCGAG
